Addgene plasmid #210931: pFBOH-MHL_WDR54:1-334
Purpose: Insect expression of full-length human WDR54. N-terminal 6X His tag with TEV cleavage.
Depositing lab: Cheryl Arrowsmith. Depositing organization: University of Toronto. Publication: A Target Class Ligandability Evaluation of WD40 Repeat-Containing Proteins. Ackloo S, Li F, Szewczyk M, Seitova A, Loppnau P, Zeng H, Xu J, Ahmad S, Arnautova YA, Baghaie AJ, Beldar S, Bolotokova A, Centrella PA, Chau I, Clark MA, Cuozzo JW, Dehghani-Tafti S, Disch JS, Dong A, Dumas A, Feng JA, Ghiabi P, Gibson E, Gilmer J, Goldman B, Green SR, Guie MA, Guilinger JP, Harms N, Herasymenko O, Houliston S, Hutchinson A, Kearnes S, Keefe AD, Kimani SW, Kramer T, Kutera M, Kwak HA, Lento C, Li Y, Liu J, Loup J, Machado RAC, Mulhern CJ, Perveen S, Righetto GL, Riley P, Shrestha S, Sigel EA, Silva M, Sintchak MD, Slakman BL, Taylor RD, Thompson J, Torng W, Underkoffler C, von Rechenberg M, Walsh RT, Watson I, Wilson DJ, Wolf E, Yadav M, Yazdi AK, Zhang J, Zhang Y, Santhakumar V, Edwards AM, Barsyte-Lovejoy D, Schapira M, Brown PJ, Halabelian L, Arrowsmith CH. J Med Chem. 2025 Jan 23;68(2):1092-1112. doi: 10.1021/acs.jmedchem.4c02010. Epub 2024 Nov 4. PubMed 39495097.
Backbone
  Vector backbone: pFBOH-MHL
  Backbone manufacturer: pFASTBac1 Modified
  Vector type: Insect Expression
  Selectable markers: Gentamicin
Growth in bacteria
  Bacterial resistance: Ampicillin, 100 μg/mL
  Growth temperature: 37°C
  Growth strain: DH5alpha
  Copy number: High Copy
Gene/Insert
  Gene/Insert name: WDR54:M1-V334
  Species: H. sapiens (human)
  Insert size (bp): 1002
  Mutation: wild type
  Entrez Gene: WDR54 (a.k.a. FLJ12953)
  Promoter: Polyhedrin
  Tag / fusion protein: MHHHHHHSSGRENLYFQG (N terminal on insert)
  Cloning method: Ligation Independent Cloning
  Sequencing primers: 5′ tattccggattattcataccg; 3′ ctctacaaatgtggtatggc
Resource information
  A portion of this plasmid was derived from a plasmid made by: Mammalian Gene Collection (BC051848)
Terms and licenses: Academic/Nonprofit Terms; Industry Terms: Not Available to Industry
Depositor comments: 5' Cloning Site: BseRI (destroyed), 3' Cloning Site: BseRI (destroyed).
How to cite: pFBOH-MHL_WDR54:1-334 was a gift from Cheryl Arrowsmith (Addgene plasmid # 210931 ; http://n2t.net/addgene:210931 ; RRID:Addgene_210931)
