[The description below was written by a language model from this plasmid's Addgene catalogue record and pLannotate feature annotations shown in this document.]
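Description:
pFBOH-MHL_WDR54:1-334 is a baculovirus transfer (donor) plasmid for producing full-length human WDR54 in insect cells. Its backbone, pFBOH-MHL, is a modified pFastBac1. In E. coli it replicates from a high-copy ColE1/pUC-type origin and is selected with ampicillin through the β-lactamase gene. An f1 origin is also present.

The expression cassette sits between the Tn7R and Tn7L mini-transposon ends, along with a gentamicin acetyltransferase gene driven by the Pc integron promoter. In pFastBac-type systems this arrangement lets Tn7 transposition move the whole segment into a baculovirus shuttle genome (bacmid) in a suitable E. coli host. Gentamicin resistance marks the transposed cassette, and the resulting recombinant bacmid is used to generate virus for infecting insect cells.

Within the transposable region, the strong, very late polyhedrin promoter from Autographa californica nucleopolyhedrovirus drives the open reading frame, and an SV40 polyadenylation signal terminates it. The insert is wild-type WDR54 covering residues M1 to V334 (1,002 bp). It was derived from a Mammalian Gene Collection clone and inserted by ligation-independent cloning at BseRI sites that were destroyed in the process. The protein carries an N-terminal hexahistidine tag followed by a TEV protease recognition site, which allows metal-affinity purification and later removal of the tag. The annotation software labels a short part of this tag region as a capTEV fragment. In the 5,735-nt sequenced record the WDR54 coding sequence spans the numbering origin.

WDR54 is a WD40 repeat protein, and the plasmid was deposited with a study evaluating the ligandability of that protein class, which is consistent with use as a source of purified recombinant protein.
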