Features (pLannotate 1.2.2; 16 found; start..end, strand, type, name):
    931..1014    +  CDS            large T antigen (fragment): large T antigen from SV40 (simian virus 40)
   1037..1171    +  polyA_signal   SV40 poly(A) signal: SV40 polyadenylation signal
   1200..1365    -  mobile_element Tn7L: mini-Tn7 element (left end of the Tn7 transposon) Tn7
   1528..1544    +  CDS            lacZα (fragment): LacZα fragment of β-galactosidase; lacZ fragment
   1549..2003    +  rep_origin     f1 ori (sequence partly withheld): f1 bacteriophage origin of replication; arrow indicates direction of (+) strand synthesis
   2029..2133    +  promoter       AmpR promoter: bla
   2134..2994    +  CDS            AmpR: β-lactamase; bla; confers resistance to ampicillin, carbenicillin, and related antibiotics
   3165..3753    +  rep_origin     ori: high-copy-number ColE1/pMB1/pBR322/pUC origin of replication
   3939..3990    -  misc_feature   bom (fragment): basis of mobility region from pBR322
   4058..4282    -  mobile_element Tn7R: mini-Tn7 element (right end of the Tn7 transposon) Tn7
   4349..4882    -  CDS            GmR: gentamycin acetyltransferase; aacC1; confers resistance to gentamycin
   5052..5080    -  promoter       Pc promoter: intI1 (promoter lies within the coding sequence); class 1 integron promoter
   5058..5405    -  CDS            YPR2_ECOLX (fragment): Protein predicted: Swiss-Prot protein existence level 4. From Escherichia coli.
   5432..5523    +  promoter       polyhedrin promoter: polh from Autographa californica; promoter for the baculovirus polyhedrin gene
   5580..5598    +  CDS            capTEV™ (fragment): composite tag for in vivo biotinylation, TEV protease cleavage, and 6xHis tagging
   5633..899     +  CDS            WDR54 (across the origin): WDR54_HUMAN - Experimental evidence at protein level: Swiss-Prot protein existence level 1. When cross-linked to form dimers and trimers, it has a regulatory effect on ERK signaling pathway activity in response to EGF stimulation. Colocalizes with the EGF receptor in WDR54-specific vesicle where it sustains the internalization and controls the degradation of the EGF receptor after EGF stimulation. From Homo sapiens (Human).
>Addgene plasmid #210931 | pFBOH-MHL_WDR54:1-334 | addgene full sequence | sequence record 426237 | Addgene NGS Result
GCGTGGTTCATGGACCAAGCGCCCAGCTTCTCAGCGCTGCTCCTGAGGGTGTGCCCTTGGCCCAGCGCCA
GCTCCACGCTAAGGAGGGTGCTGGAGTGAGTCCCCCACTTATCACTCAGGTCCACTGGTGTGTCCTCCCC
TTCCGAGTGCTGCTGGTACTCACCTCACATCGAGGAATACAGATGTACGAGTCCAATGGCTACACCATGG
TCTACTGGCATGCACTGGACTCTGGAGATGCCTCCCCAGTACAGGCTGTGTTTGCCCGGGGAATTGCTGC
CAGTGGCCACTTCATCTGTGTGGGAACGTGGTCAGGCCGGGTGCTGGTGTTTGACATCCCAGCAAAGGGT
CCCAACATTGTACTGAGCGAGGAGCTGGCTGGGCACCAGATGCCAATCACAGACATTGCCACCGAGCCTG
CCCAGGGACAGGATTGTGTGGCTGACATGGTGACGGCAGATGACTCAGGCTTGCTGTGTGTCTGGCGGTC
AGGGCCAGAATTCACATTATTGACCCGCATTCCAGGATTTGGAGTTCCGTGCCCCTCTGTGCAGCTGTGG
CAGGGGATCATAGCAGCAGGCTATGGGAACGGACAAGTGCATCTATATGAGGCCACTACAGGAAATCTAC
ATGTCCAGATCAATGCCCATGCCCGGGCCATCTGCGCCCTGGACCTGGCTTCTGAGGTGGGCAAGCTACT
CTCTGCAGGTGAGGACACCTTTGTGCATATCTGGAAGCTGAGCAGAAACCCAGAGAGTGGCTACATTGAG
GTGGAACACTGTCATGGTGAGTGTGTCGCCGACACCCAGCTGTGTGGTGCTCGATTTTGTGATTCCTCAG
GCAACTCCTTTGCTGTGACTGGCTATGACCTTGCGGAGATCCGGAGATTCAGCAGTGTGTGATGACGAAG
CTTGTCGAGAAGTACTAGAGGATCATAATCAGCCATACCACATTTGTAGAGGTTTTACTTGCTTTAAAAA
ACCTCCCACACCTCCCCCTGAACCTGAAACATAAAATGAATGCAATTGTTGTTGTTAACTTGTTTATTGC
AGCTTATAATGGTTACAAATAAAGCAATAGCATCACAAATTTCACAAATAAAGCATTTTTTTCACTGCAT
TCTAGTTGTGGTTTGTCCAAACTCATCAATGTATCTTATCATGTCTGGATCTGATCACTGATATCGCCTA
GGAGATCCGAACCAGATAAGTGAAATCTAGTTCCAAACTATTTTGTCATTTTTAATTTTCGTATTAGCTT
ACGACGCTACACCCAGTTCCCATCTATTTTGTCACTCTTCCCTAAATAATCCTTAAAAACTCCATTTCCA
CCCCTCCCAGTTCCCAACTATTTTGTCCGCCCACAGCGGGGCATTTTTCTTCCTGTTATGTTTTTAATCA
AACATCCTGCCAACTCCATGTGACAAACCGTCATCTTCGGCTACTTTTTCTCTGTCACAGAATGAAAATT
TTTCTGTCATCTCTTCGTTATTAATGTTTGTAATTGACTGAATATCAACGCTTATTTGCAGCCTGAATGG
CGAATGGG
[124 nt withheld, positions 1549-1672]
C
[91 nt withheld, positions 1674-1764]
A
[49 nt withheld, positions 1766-1814]
CCTTTGACGTTGGAGTCCACGTTCTT
[37 nt withheld, positions 1841-1877]
ACCCTATCTCGGTCTATTCTTTTGATTTATAAGGGATTTTGCCGATTTCGGCCTATTGGTTAAAAAATGA
GCTGATTTAACAAAAATTTAACGCGAATTTTAACAAAATATTAACGCTTACAATTTAGGTGGCACTTTTC
GGGGAAATGTGCGCGGAACCCCTATTTGTTTATTTTTCTAAATACATTCAAATATGTATCCGCTCATGAG
ACAATAACCCTGATAAATGCTTCAATAATATTGAAAAAGGAAGAGTATGAGTATTCAACATTTCCGTGTC
GCCCTTATTCCCTTTTTTGCGGCATTTTGCCTTCCTGTTTTTGCTCACCCAGAAACGCTGGTGAAAGTAA
AAGATGCTGAAGATCAGTTGGGTGCACGAGTGGGTTACATCGAACTGGATCTCAACAGCGGTAAGATCCT
TGAGAGTTTTCGCCCCGAAGAACGTTTTCCAATGATGAGCACTTTTAAAGTTCTGCTATGTGGCGCGGTA
TTATCCCGTATTGACGCCGGGCAAGAGCAACTCGGTCGCCGCATACACTATTCTCAGAATGACTTGGTTG
AGTACTCACCAGTCACAGAAAAGCATCTTACGGATGGCATGACAGTAAGAGAATTATGCAGTGCTGCCAT
AACCATGAGTGATAACACTGCGGCCAACTTACTTCTGACAACGATCGGAGGACCGAAGGAGCTAACCGCT
TTTTTGCACAACATGGGGGATCATGTAACTCGCCTTGATCGTTGGGAACCGGAGCTGAATGAAGCCATAC
CAAACGACGAGCGTGACACCACGATGCCTGTAGCAATGGCAACAACGTTGCGCAAACTATTAACTGGCGA
ACTACTTACTCTAGCTTCCCGGCAACAATTAATAGACTGGATGGAGGCGGATAAAGTTGCAGGACCACTT
CTGCGCTCGGCCCTTCCGGCTGGCTGGTTTATTGCTGATAAATCTGGAGCCGGTGAGCGTGGGTCTCGCG
GTATCATTGCAGCACTGGGGCCAGATGGTAAGCCCTCCCGTATCGTAGTTATCTACACGACGGGGAGTCA
GGCAACTATGGATGAACGAAATAGACAGATCGCTGAGATAGGTGCCTCACTGATTAAGCATTGGTAACTG
TCAGACCAAGTTTACTCATATATACTTTAGATTGATTTAAAACTTCATTTTTAATTTAAAAGGATCTAGG
TGAAGATCCTTTTTGATAATCTCATGACCAAAATCCCTTAACGTGAGTTTTCGTTCCACTGAGCGTCAGA
CCCCGTAGAAAAGATCAAAGGATCTTCTTGAGATCCTTTTTTTCTGCGCGTAATCTGCTGCTTGCAAACA
AAAAAACCACCGCTACCAGCGGTGGTTTGTTTGCCGGATCAAGAGCTACCAACTCTTTTTCCGAAGGTAA
CTGGCTTCAGCAGAGCGCAGATACCAAATACTGTTCTTCTAGTGTAGCCGTAGTTAGGCCACCACTTCAA
GAACTCTGTAGCACCGCCTACATACCTCGCTCTGCTAATCCTGTTACCAGTGGCTGCTGCCAGTGGCGAT
AAGTCGTGTCTTACCGGGTTGGACTCAAGACGATAGTTACCGGATAAGGCGCAGCGGTCGGGCTGAACGG
GGGGTTCGTGCACACAGCCCAGCTTGGAGCGAACGACCTACACCGAACTGAGATACCTACAGCGTGAGCT
ATGAGAAAGCGCCACGCTTCCCGAAGGGAGAAAGGCGGACAGGTATCCGGTAAGCGGCAGGGTCGGAACA
GGAGAGCGCACGAGGGAGCTTCCAGGGGGAAACGCCTGGTATCTTTATAGTCCTGTCGGGTTTCGCCACC
TCTGACTTGAGCGTCGATTTTTGTGATGCTCGTCAGGGGGGCGGAGCCTATGGAAAAACGCCAGCAACGC
GGCCTTTTTACGGTTCCTGGCCTTTTGCTGGCCTTTTGCTCACATGTTCTTTCCTGCGTTATCCCCTGAT
TCTGTGGATAACCGTATTACCGCCTTTGAGTGAGCTGATACCGCTCGCCGCAGCCGAACGACCGAGCGCA
GCGAGTCAGTGAGCGAGGAAGCGGAAGAGCGCCTGATGCGGTATTTTCTCCTTACGCATCTGTGCGGTAT
TTCACACCGCATAGACCAGCCGCGTAACCTGGCAAAATCGGTTACGGTTGAGTAATAAATGGATGCCCTG
CGTAAGCGGGTGTGGGCGGACAATAAAGTCTTAAACTGAACAAAATAGATCTAAACTATGACAATAAAGT
CTTAAACTAGACAGAATAGTTGTAAACTGAAATCAGTCCAGTTATGCTGTGAAAAAGCATACTGGACTTT
TGTTATGGCTAAAGCAAACTCTTCATTTTCTGAAGTGCAAATTGCCCGTCGTATTAAAGAGGGGCGTGGC
CAAGGGCATGGTAAAGACTATATTCGCGGCGTTGTGACAATTTACCGAACAACTCCGCGGCCGGGAAGCC
GATCTCGGCTTGAACGAATTGTTAGGTGGCGGTACTTGGGTCGATATCAAAGTGCATCACTTCTTCCCGT
ATGCCCAACTTTGTATAGAGAGCCACTGCGGGATCGTCACCGTAATCTGCTTGCACGTAGATCACATAAG
CACCAAGCGCGTTGGCCTCATGCTTGAGCAGATTGATGAGCGCGGTGGCAATGCCCTGCCTCCGGTGCTC
GCCGGAGACTGCGAGATCATAGATATAGATCTCACTACGCGGCTGCTCAAACTTGGGCAGAACGTAAGCC
GCGAGAGCGCCAACAACCGCTTCTTGGTCGAAGGCAGCAAGCGCGATGAATGTCTTACTACGGAGCAAGT
TCCCGAGGTAATCGGAGTCCGGCTGATGTTGGGAGTAGGTGGCTACGTCTCCGAACTCACGACCGAAAAG
ATCAAGAGCAGCCCGCATGGATTTGACTTGGTCAGGGCCGAGCCTACATGTGCGAATGATGCCCATACTT
GAGCCACCTAACTTTGTTTTAGGGCGACTGCCCTGCTGCGTAACATCGTTGCTGCTCCATAACATCAAAC
ATCGACCCACGGCGTAACGCGCTTGCTGCTTGGATGCCCGAGGCATAGACTGTACAAAAAAACAGTCATA
ACAAGCCATGAAAACCGCCACTGCGCCGTTACCACCGCTGCGTTCGGTCAAGGTTCTGGACCAGTTGCGT
GAGCGCATACGCTACTTGCATTACAGTTTACGAACCGAACAGGCTTATGTCAACTGGGTTCGTGCCTTCA
TCCGTTTCCACGGTGTGCGTCACCCGGCAACCTTGGGCAGCAGCGAAGTCGAGGCATTTCTGTCCTGGCT
GGCGAACGAGCGCAAGGTTTCGGTCTCCACGCATCGTCAGGCATTGGCGGCCTTGCTGTTCTTCTACGGC
AAGGTGCTGTGCACGGATCTGCCCTGGCTTCAGGAGATCGGAAGACCTCGGCCGTCGCGGCGCTTGCCGG
TGGTGCTGACCCCGGATGAAGTGGTTCGCATCCTCGGTTTTCTGGAAGGCGAGCATCGTTTGTTCGCCCA
GGACTCTAGCTATAGTTCTAGTGGTTGGCTACGTATACTCCGGAATATTAATAGATCATGGAGATAATTA
AAATGATAACCATCTCGCAAATAAATAAGTATTTTACTGTTTTCGTAACAGTTTTGTAATAAAAAAACCT
ATAAATATTCCGGATTATTCATACCGTCCCACCATCGGGCGCGGATCTCGGTCCGAAAACCATGCATCAT
CATCATCATCACAGCAGCGGCAGAGAAAACTTGTATTTCCAGGGCATGTTCCGCTGGGAGCGCTCCATTC
CCCTGCGAGGCTCGGCCGCCGCCCTGTGCAACAACCTCAGTGTGCTGCAGCTGCCGGCTCGCAACCTCAC
GTATTTTG
