>Addgene plasmid #210931 | pFBOH-MHL_WDR54:1-334 | depositor partial sequence | sequence record 411342 | Insert sequence
ATGTTCCGCTGGGAGCGCTCCATTCCCCTGCGAGGCTCGGCCGCCGCCCTGTGCAACAACCTCAGTGTGC
TGCAGCTGCCGGCTCGCAACCTCACGTATTTTGGCGTGGTTCATGGACCAAGCGCCCAGCTTCTCAGCGC
TGCTCCTGAGGGTGTGCCCTTGGCCCAGCGCCAGCTCCACGCTAAGGAGGGTGCTGGAGTGAGTCCCCCA
CTTATCACTCAGGTCCACTGGTGTGTCCTCCCCTTCCGAGTGCTGCTGGTACTCACCTCACATCGAGGAA
TACAGATGTACGAGTCCAATGGCTACACCATGGTCTACTGGCATGCACTGGACTCTGGAGATGCCTCCCC
AGTACAGGCTGTGTTTGCCCGGGGAATTGCTGCCAGTGGCCACTTCATCTGTGTGGGAACGTGGTCAGGC
CGGGTGCTGGTGTTTGACATCCCAGCAAAGGGTCCCAACATTGTACTGAGCGAGGAGCTGGCTGGGCACC
AGATGCCAATCACAGACATTGCCACCGAGCCTGCCCAGGGACAGGATTGTGTGGCTGACATGGTGACGGC
AGATGACTCAGGCTTGCTGTGTGTCTGGCGGTCAGGGCCAGAATTCACATTATTGACCCGCATTCCAGGA
TTTGGAGTTCCGTGCCCCTCTGTGCAGCTGTGGCAGGGGATCATAGCAGCAGGCTATGGGAACGGACAAG
TGCATCTATATGAGGCCACTACAGGAAATCTACATGTCCAGATCAATGCCCATGCCCGGGCCATCTGCGC
CCTGGACCTGGCTTCTGAGGTGGGCAAGCTACTCTCTGCAGGTGAGGACACCTTTGTGCATATCTGGAAG
CTGAGCAGAAACCCAGAGAGTGGCTACATTGAGGTGGAACACTGTCATGGTGAGTGTGTCGCCGACACCC
AGCTGTGTGGTGCTCGATTTTGTGATTCCTCAGGCAACTCCTTTGCTGTGACTGGCTATGACCTTGCGGA
GATCCGGAGATTCAGCAGTGTG
